>Addgene plasmid #203736 | PCDH-WT-ALKBH5-3xFLAG | addgene full sequence | sequence record 402746 | Addgene NGS Result
TCTTATGCAATACTCTTGTAGTCTTGCAACATGGTAACGATGAGTTAGCAACATGCCTTACAAGGAGAGA
AAAAGCACCGTGCATGCCGATTGGTGGAAGTAAGGTGGTACGATCGTGCCTTATTAGGAAGGCAACAGAC
GGGTCTGACATGGATTGGACGAACCACTGAATTGCCGCATTGCAGAGATATTGTATTTAAGTGCCTAGCT
CGATACATAAACGGGTCTCTCTGGTTAGACCAGATCTGAGCCTGGGAGCTCTCTGGCTAACTAGGGAACC
CACTGCTTAAGCCTCAATAAAGCTTGCCTTGAGTGCTTCAAGTAGTGTGTGCCCGTCTGTTGTGTGACTC
TGGTAACTAGAGATCCCTCAGACCCTTTTAGTCAGTGTGGAAAATCTCTAGCAGTGGCGCCCGAACAGGG
ACTTGAAAGCGAAAGGGAAACCAGAGGAGCTCTCTCGACGCAGGACTCGGCTTGCTGAAGCGCGCACGGC
AAGAGGCGAGGGGCGGCGACTGGTGAGTACGCCAAAAATTTTGACTAGCGGAGGCTAGAAGGAGAGAGAT
GGGTGCGAGAGCGTCAGTATTAAGCGGGGGAGAATTAGATCGCGATGGGAAAAAATTCGGTTAAGGCCAG
GGGGAAAGAAAAAATATAAATTAAAACATATAGTATGGGCAAGCAGGGAGCTAGAACGATTCGCAGTTAA
TCCTGGCCTGTTAGAAACATCAGAAGGCTGTAGACAAATACTGGGACAGCTACAACCATCCCTTCAGACA
GGATCAGAAGAACTTAGATCATTATATAATACAGTAGCAACCCTCTATTGTGTGCATCAAAGGATAGAGA
TAAAAGACACCAAGGAAGCTTTAGACAAGATAGAGGAAGAGCAAAACAAAAGTAAGACCACCGCACAGCA
AGCGGCCACTGATCTTCAGACCTGGAGGAGGAGATATGAGGGACAATTGGAGAAGTGAATTATATAAATA
TAAAGTAGTAAAAATTGAACCATTAGGAGTAGCACCCACCAAGGCAAAGAGAAGAGTGGTGCAGAGAGAA
AAAAGAGCAGTGGGAATAGGAGCTTTGTTCCTTGGGTTCTTGGGAGCAGCAGGAAGCACTATGGGCGCAG
CGTCAATGACGCTGACGGTACAGGCCAGACAATTATTGTCTGGTATAGTGCAGCAGCAGAACAATTTGCT
GAGGGCTATTGAGGCGCAACAGCATCTGTTGCAACTCACAGTCTGGGGCATCAAGCAGCTCCAGGCAAGA
ATCCTGGCTGTGGAAAGATACCTAAAGGATCAACAGCTCCTGGGGATTTGGGGTTGCTCTGGAAAACTCA
TTTGCACCACTGCTGTGCCTTGGAATGCTAGTTGGAGTAATAAATCTCTGGAACAGATTTGGAATCACAC
GACCTGGATGGAGTGGGACAGAGAAATTAACAATTACACAAGCTTAATACACTCCTTAATTGAAGAATCG
CAAAACCAGCAAGAAAAGAATGAACAAGAATTATTGGAATTAGATAAATGGGCAAGTTTGTGGAATTGGT
TTAACATAACAAATTGGCTGTGGTATATAAAATTATTCATAATGATAGTAGGAGGCTTGGTAGGTTTAAG
AATAGTTTTTGCTGTACTTTCTATAGTGAATAGAGTTAGGCAGGGATATTCACCATTATCGTTTCAGACC
CACCTCCCAACCCCGAGGGGACCCGACAGGCCCGAAGGAATAGAAGAAGAAGGTGGAGAGAGAGACAGAG
ACAGATCCATTCGATTAGTGAACGGATCTCGACGGTATCGGTTAACTTTTAAAAGAAAAGGGGGGATTGG
GGGGTACAGTGCAGGGGAAAGAATAGTAGACATAATAGCAACAGACATACAAACTAAAGAATTACAAAAA
CAAATTACAAAATTCAAAATTTTATCGATACTAGTATTATGCCCAGTACATGACCTTATGGGACTTTCCT
ACTTGGCAGTACATCTACGTATTAGTCATCGCTATTACCATGGTGATGCGGTTTTGGCAGTACATCAATG
GGCGTGGATAGCGGTTTGACTCACGGGGATTTCCAAGTCTCCACCCCATTGACGTCAATGGGAGTTTGTT
TTGGCACCAAAATCAACGGGACTTTCCAAAATGTCGTAACAACTCCGCCCCATTGACGCAAATGGGCGGT
AGGCGTGTACGGTGGGAGGTTTATATAAGCAGAGCTCGTTTAGTGAACCGTCAGATCGCCTGGAGACGCC
ATCCACGCTGTTTTGACCTCCATAGAAGATTCTAGAGCCACCATGGATTACAAAGACCATGACGGTGATT
ATAAAGATCATGACATCGATTACAAGGATGACGATGACAAG
[1179 nt withheld, positions 2352-3530]
TGAGGATCCGCGGCCGCGAAGGATCTGCGATCGCTCCGGTGCCCGTCAGTGGGCAGAGCGCACATCGCCC
ACAGTCCCCGAGAAGTTGGGGGGAGGGGTCGGCAATTGAACGGGTGCCTAGAGAAGGTGGCGCGGGGTAA
ACTGGGAAAGTGATGTCGTGTACTGGCTCCGCCTTTTTCCCGAGGGTGGGGGAGAACCGTATATAAGTGC
AGTAGTCGCCGTGAACGTTCTTTTTCGCAACGGGTTTGCCGCCAGAACACAGCTGAAGCTTCGAGGGGCT
CGCATCTCTCCTTCACGCGCCCGCCGCCCTACCTGAGGCCGCCATCCACGCCGGTTGAGTCGCGTTCTGC
CGCCTCCCGCCTGTGGTGCCTCCTGAACTGCGTCCGCCGTCTAGGTAAGTTTAAAGCTCAGGTCGAGACC
GGGCCTTTGTCCGGCGCTCCCTTGGAGCCTACCTAGACTCAGCCGGCTCTCCACGCTTTGCCTGACCCTG
CTTGCTCAACTCTACGTCTTTGTTTCGTTTTCTGTTCTGCGCCGTTACAGATCCAAGCTGTGACCGGCGC
CTACGCTAGACGCCACCATGGAGAGCGACGAGAGCGGCCTGCCCGCCATGGAGATCGAGTGCCGCATCAC
CGGCACCCTGAACGGCGTGGAGTTCGAGCTGGTGGGCGGCGGAGAGGGCACCCCCAAGCAGGGCCGCATG
ACCAACAAGATGAAGAGCACCAAAGGCGCCCTGACCTTCAGCCCCTACCTGCTGAGCCACGTGATGGGCT
ACGGCTTCTACCACTTCGGCACCTACCCCAGCGGCTACGAGAACCCCTTCCTGCACGCCATCAACAACGG
CGGCTACACCAACACCCGCATCGAGAAGTACGAGGACGGCGGCGTGCTGCACGTGAGCTTCAGCTACCGC
TACGAGGCCGGCCGCGTGATCGGCGACTTCAAGGTGGTGGGCACCGGCTTCCCCGAGGACAGCGTGATCT
TCACCGACAAGATCATCCGCAGCAACGCCACCGTGGAGCACCTGCACCCCATGGGCGATAACGTGCTGGT
GGGCAGCTTCGCCCGCACCTTCAGCCTGCGCGACGGCGGCTACTACAGCTTCGTGGTGGACAGCCACATG
CACTTCAAGAGCGCCATCCACCCCAGCATCCTGCAGAACGGGGGCCCCATGTTCGCCTTCCGCCGCGTGG
AGGAGCTGCACAGCAACACCGAGCTGGGCATCGTGGAGTACCAGCACGCCTTCAAGACCCCCATCGCCTT
CGCCAGATCCCGCGCTCAGTCGTCCAATTCTGCCGTGGACGGCACCGCCGGACCCGGCTCCACCGGATCT
CGCGAGGGCAGAGGAAGTCTTCTAACATGCGGTGACGTGGAGGAGAATCCCGGCCCTATGACCGAGTACA
AGCCCACGGTGCGCCTCGCCACCCGCGACGACGTCCCCAGGGCCGTACGCACCCTCGCCGCCGCGTTCGC
CGACTACCCCGCCACGCGCCACACCGTCGATCCGGACCGCCACATCGAGCGGGTCACCGAGCTGCAAGAA
CTCTTCCTCACGCGCGTCGGGCTCGACATCGGCAAGGTGTGGGTCGCGGACGACGGCGCCGCGGTGGCGG
TCTGGACCACGCCGGAGAGCGTCGAAGCGGGGGCGGTGTTCGCCGAGATCGGCCCGCGCATGGCCGAGTT
GAGCGGTTCCCGGCTGGCCGCGCAGCAACAGATGGAAGGCCTCCTGGCGCCGCACCGGCCCAAGGAGCCC
GCGTGGTTCCTGGCCACCGTCGGCGTCTCGCCCGACCACCAGGGCAAGGGTCTGGGCAGCGCCGTCGTGC
TCCCCGGAGTGGAGGCGGCCGAGCGCGCCGGGGTGCCCGCCTTCCTGGAGACCTCCGCGCCCCGCAACCT
CCCCTTCTACGAGCGGCTCGGCTTCACCGTCACCGCCGACGTCGAGGTGCCCGAAGGACCGCGCACCTGG
TGCATGACCCGCAAGCCCGGTGCCTGAAATCAACCTCTGGATTACAAAATTTGTGAAAGATTGACTGGTA
TTCTTAACTATGTTGCTCCTTTTACGCTATGTGGATACGCTGCTTTAATGCCTTTGTATCATGCTATTGC
TTCCCGTATGGCTTTCATTTTCTCCTCCTTGTATAAATCCTGGTTGCTGTCTCTTTATGAGGAGTTGTGG
CCCGTTGTCAGGCAACGTGGCGTGGTGTGCACTGTGTTTGCTGACGCAACCCCCACTGGTTGGGGCATTG
CCACCACCTGTCAGCTCCTTTCCGGGACTTTCGCTTTCCCCCTCCCTATTGCCACGGCGGAACTCATCGC
CGCCTGCCTTGCCCGCTGCTGGACAGGGGCTCGGCTGTTGGGCACTGACAATTCCGTGGTGTTGTCGGGG
AAATCATCGTCCTTTCCTTGGCTGCTCGCCTGTGTTGCCACCTGGATTCTGCGCGGGACGTCCTTCTGCT
ACGTCCCTTCGGCCCTCAATCCAGCGGACCTTCCTTCCCGCGGCCTGCTGCCGGCTCTGCGGCCTCTTCC
GCGTCTCCGCCTTCGCCCTCAGACGAGTCGGATCTCCCTTTGGGCCGCCTCCCCGCCTGGTACCTTTAAG
ACCAATGACTTACAAGGCAGCTGTAGATCTTAGCCACTTTTTAAAAGAAAAGGGGGGACTGGAAGGGCTA
ATTCACTCCCAACGAAGATAAGATCTGCTTTTTGCTTGTACTGGGTCTCTCTGGTTAGACCAGATCTGAG
CCTGGGAGCTCTCTGGCTAACTAGGGAACCCACTGCTTAAGCCTCAATAAAGCTTGCCTTGAGTGCTTCA
AGTAGTGTGTGCCCGTCTGTTGTGTGACTCTGGTAACTAGAGATCCCTCAGACCCTTTTAGTCAGTGTGG
AAAATCTCTAGCAGTAGTAGTTCATGTCATCTTATTATTCAGTATTTATAACTTGCAAAGAAATGAATAT
CAGAGAGTGAGAGGAACTTGTTTATTGCAGCTTATAATGGTTACAAATAAAGCAATAGCATCACAAATTT
CACAAATAAAGCATTTTTTTCACTGCATTCTAGTTGTGGTTTGTCCAAACTCATCAATGTATCTTATCAT
GTCTGGCTCTAGCTATCCCGCCCCTAACTCCGCCCATCCCGCCCCTAACTCCGCCCAGTTCCGCCCATTC
TCCGCCCCATGGCTGACTAATTTTTTTTATTTATGCAGAGGCCGAGGCCGCCTCGGCCTCTGAGCTATTC
CAGAAGTAGTGAGGAGGCTTTTTTGGAGGCCTAGACTTTTGCAGAGACCAAATTCGTAATCATGTCATAG
CTGTTTCCTGTGTGAAATTGTTATCCGCTCACAATTCCACACAACATACGAGCCGGAAGCATAAAGTGTA
AAGCCTGGGGTGCCTAATGAGTGAGCTAACTCACATTAATTGCGTTGCGCTCACTGCCCGCTTTCCAGTC
GGGAAACCTGTCGTGCCAGCTGCATTAATGAATCGGCCAACGCGCGGGGAGAGGCGGTTTGCGTATTGGG
CGCTCTTCCGCTTCCTCGCTCACTGACTCGCTGCGCTCGGTCGTTCGGCTGCGGCGAGCGGTATCAGCTC
ACTCAAAGGCGGTAATACGGTTATCCACAGAATCAGGGGATAACGCAGGAAAGAACATGTGAGCAAAAGG
CCAGCAAAAGGCCAGGAACCGTAAAAAGGCCGCGTTGCTGGCGTTTTTCCATAGGCTCCGCCCCCCTGAC
GAGCATCACAAAAATCGACGCTCAAGTCAGAGGTGGCGAAACCCGACAGGACTATAAAGATACCAGGCGT
TTCCCCCTGGAAGCTCCCTCGTGCGCTCTCCTGTTCCGACCCTGCCGCTTACCGGATACCTGTCCGCCTT
TCTCCCTTCGGGAAGCGTGGCGCTTTCTCATAGCTCACGCTGTAGGTATCTCAGTTCGGTGTAGGTCGTT
CGCTCCAAGCTGGGCTGTGTGCACGAACCCCCCGTTCAGCCCGACCGCTGCGCCTTATCCGGTAACTATC
GTCTTGAGTCCAACCCGGTAAGACACGACTTATCGCCACTGGCAGCAGCCACTGGTAACAGGATTAGCAG
AGCGAGGTATGTAGGCGGTGCTACAGAGTTCTTGAAGTGGTGGCCTAACTACGGCTACACTAGAAGAACA
GTATTTGGTATCTGCGCTCTGCTGAAGCCAGTTACCTTCGGAAAAAGAGTTGGTAGCTCTTGATCCGGCA
AACAAACCACCGCTGGTAGCGGTGGTTTTTTTGTTTGCAAGCAGCAGATTACGCGCAGAAAAAAAGGATC
TCAAGAAGATCCTTTGATCTTTTCTACGGGGTCTGACGCTCAGTGGAACGAAAACTCACGTTAAGGGATT
TTGGTCATGAGATTATCAAAAAGGATCTTCACCTAGATCCTTTTAAATTAAAAATGAAGTTTTAAATCAA
TCTAAAGTATATATGAGTAAACTTGGTCTGACAGTTACCAATGCTTAATCAGTGAGGCACCTATCTCAGC
GATCTGTCTATTTCGTTCATCCATAGTTGCCTGACTCCCCGTCGTGTAGATAACTACGATACGGGAGGGC
TTACCATCTGGCCCCAGTGCTGCAATGATACCGCGAGACCCACGCTCACCGGCTCCAGATTTATCAGCAA
TAAACCAGCCAGCCGGAAGGGCCGAGCGCAGAAGTGGTCCTGCAACTTTATCCGCCTCCATCCAGTCTAT
TAATTGTTGCCGGGAAGCTAGAGTAAGTAGTTCGCCAGTTAATAGTTTGCGCAACGTTGTTGCCATTGCT
ACAGGCATCGTGGTGTCACGCTCGTCGTTTGGTATGGCTTCATTCAGCTCCGGTTCCCAACGATCAAGGC
GAGTTACATGATCCCCCATGTTGTGCAAAAAAGCGGTTAGCTCCTTCGGTCCTCCGATCGTTGTCAGAAG
TAAGTTGGCCGCAGTGTTATCACTCATGGTTATGGCAGCACTGCATAATTCTCTTACTGTCATGCCATCC
GTAAGATGCTTTTCTGTGACTGGTGAGTACTCAACCAAGTCATTCTGAGAATAGTGTATGCGGCGACCGA
GTTGCTCTTGCCCGGCGTCAATACGGGATAATACCGCGCCACATAGCAGAACTTTAAAAGTGCTCATCAT
TGGAAAACGTTCTTCGGGGCGAAAACTCTCAAGGATCTTACCGCTGTTGAGATCCAGTTCGATGTAACCC
ACTCGTGCACCCAACTGATCTTCAGCATCTTTTACTTTCACCAGCGTTTCTGGGTGAGCAAAAACAGGAA
GGCAAAATGCCGCAAAAAAGGGAATAAGGGCGACACGGAAATGTTGAATACTCATACTCTTCCTTTTTCA
ATATTATTGAAGCATTTATCAGGGTTATTGTCTCATGAGCGGATACATATTTGAATGTATTTAGAAAAAT
AAACAAATAGGGGTTCCGCGCACATTTCCCCGAAAAGTGCCACCTGACGTCTAAGAAACCATTATTATCA
TGACATTAACCTATAAAAATAGGCGTATCACGAGGCCCTTTCGTCTCGCGCGTTTCGGTGATGACGGTGA
AAACCTCTGACACATGCAGCTCCCGGAGACGGTCACAGCTTGTCTGTAAGCGGATGCCGGGAGCAGACAA
GCCCGTCAGGGCGCGTCAGCGGGTGTTGGCGGGTGTCGGGGCTGGCTTAACTATGCGGCATCAGAGCAGA
TTGTACTGAGAGTGCACCATATGCGGTGTGAAATACCGCACAGATGCGTAAGGAGAAAATACCGCATCAG
GCGCCATTCGCCATTCAGGCTGCGCAACTGTTGGGAAGGGCGATCGGTGCGGGCCTCTTCGCTATTACGC
CAGCTGGCGAAAGGGGGATGTGCTGCAAGGCGATTAAGTTGGGTAACGCCAGGGTTTTCCCAGTCACGAC
GTTGTAAAACGACGGCCAGTGCCAAGCTGACGCGTGTAG
Features (pLannotate 1.2.2; 30 found; start..end, strand, type, name):
    223..403     +  LTR            5' LTR (truncated): truncated 5' long terminal repeat (LTR) from HIV-1
    450..575     +  misc_feature   HIV-1 Ψ: packaging signal of human immunodeficiency virus type 1
    559..897     +  CDS            HIV-1 gag (fragment): gag protein from human immunodeficiency virus 1; gag
   1068..1301    +  misc_feature   RRE: The Rev response element (RRE) of HIV-1 allows for Rev-dependent mRNA export from the nucleus to the cytoplasm.
   1678..1778    +  CDS            Rev (fragment): human immunodeficiency virus 1 (HIV-1) Rev protein; rev; enhances nuclear export of unspliced and incompletely spliced viral mRNAs
   1797..1913    +  misc_feature   cPPT/CTS: central polypurine tract and central termination sequence of HIV-1
   1926..2002    +  enhancer       CMV enhancer (fragment): human cytomegalovirus immediate early enhancer
   2003..2206    +  promoter       CMV promoter: human cytomegalovirus (CMV) immediate early promoter
   2289..2351    +  CDS            3xFLAG: three tandem FLAG® epitope tags, followed by an enterokinase cleavage site
   2352..3530    +  CDS            ALKBH5 (sequence withheld): ALKB5_HUMAN - Also known as ABH5, OFOXD1. Experimental evidence at protein level: Swiss-Prot protein existence level 1. Dioxygenase that demethylates RNA by oxidative demethylation: specifically demethylates N(6)-methyladenosine (m6A) RNA, the most prevalent internal modification of messenger RNA (mRNA) in higher eukaryotes (PubMed:23177736, PubMed:24489119, PubMed:24616105, PubMed:24778178). Can also demethylate N(6)-methyladenosine in single- stranded DNA (in vitro) (PubMed:24616105). Requires molecular oxygen, alpha-ketoglutarate and iron (PubMed:21264265, PubMed:23177736, PubMed:24489119,
   3581..3792    +  promoter       EF-1α core promoter: core promoter for human elongation factor EF-1α
   3805..4073    +  LTR            5' LTR (truncated): truncated 5' long terminal repeat (LTR) from human T-cell leukemia virus (HTLV) type 1
   4130..4794    +  CDS            CopGFP (fragment): green fluorescent protein 2 from Pontellina plumata, also known as ppluGFP2 (Shagin et al., 2004)
   4918..5517    +  CDS            PuroR: puromycin N-acetyltransferase; pac from Streptomyces alboniger; confers resistance to puromycin
   5518..6106    +  misc_feature   WPRE: woodchuck hepatitis virus posttranscriptional regulatory element
   6101..6208    +  CDS            nef (fragment): NEF_SIVS4 - Experimental evidence at protein level: Swiss-Prot protein existence level 1. Interferes with TCR signaling from the cell membrane. Interacts with CD247/TCRZ (TCR zeta chain) and exert potent down- regulation of cell surface TCR/CD3 complexes. From Simian immunodeficiency virus (isolate F236/smH4) (SIV-sm) (Simian immunodeficiency virus sooty mangabey monkey).
   6233..6413    +  LTR            5' LTR (truncated): truncated 5' long terminal repeat (LTR) from HIV-1
   6485..6606    +  polyA_signal   SV40 poly(A) signal: SV40 polyadenylation signal
   6646..6781    +  rep_origin     SV40 ori: SV40 origin of replication
   6838..6854    -  protein_bind   lac operator: The lac repressor binds to the lac operator to inhibit transcription in E. coli. This inhibition can be relieved by adding lactose or isopropyl-β-D-thiogalactopyranoside (IPTG). lac repressor encoded by lacI
   6862..6892    -  promoter       lac promoter: promoter for the E. coli lac operon
   6907..6928    -  protein_bind   CAP binding site: CAP binding activates transcription in the presence of cAMP. E. coli catabolite activator protein
   6941..7033    -  CDS            lacI (fragment): lac repressor; lacI; The lac repressor binds to the lac operator to inhibit transcription in E. coli. This inhibition can be relieved by adding lactose or isopropyl-β-D-thiogalactopyranoside (IPTG).
   7216..7804    -  rep_origin     ori: high-copy-number ColE1/pMB1/pBR322/pUC origin of replication
   7975..8835    -  CDS            AmpR: β-lactamase; bla; confers resistance to ampicillin, carbenicillin, and related antibiotics
   8836..8940    -  promoter       AmpR promoter: bla
   9035..9070    +  CDS            rop (fragment): Rop protein, which maintains plasmids at low copy number; rop
   9172..9271    +  misc_feature   bom (fragment): basis of mobility region from pBR322
   9277..9431    -  CDS            lacZα (fragment): LacZα fragment of β-galactosidase; lacZ fragment
   9445..222     +  promoter       RSV promoter (across the origin): Rous sarcoma virus enhancer/promoter
