[The description below was written by a language model from this plasmid's Addgene catalogue record and pLannotate feature annotations shown in this document.]
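Description:
PCDH-WT-ALKBH5-3xFLAG is a 9.4 kb HIV-1-based lentiviral transfer plasmid on the pCDH backbone, built for stable overexpression of wild-type human ALKBH5 in mammalian cells. In bacteria it is maintained by a high-copy ColE1/pUC-type origin and selected with ampicillin through the β-lactamase gene. The viral portion has the layout typical of later-generation lentiviral vectors. An RSV promoter joined to a truncated 5' LTR drives genomic RNA production in packaging cells. It is followed by the Ψ packaging signal with a short gag fragment, the Rev response element for nuclear export of the unspliced transcript, and the cPPT/CTS element. A truncated 3' LTR, an SV40 polyadenylation signal and an SV40 origin close the cassette.

Between the LTRs are two expression units. A CMV promoter, with only a fragment of its enhancer annotated, drives the ALKBH5 coding sequence. ALKBH5 is an iron- and α-ketoglutarate-dependent dioxygenase that removes N6-methyladenosine (m6A) from RNA. Despite the order suggested by the plasmid name, both the catalogue entry and the feature table place the 3xFLAG epitope at the N terminus, where it allows detection or immunoprecipitation with anti-FLAG antibodies. Downstream, an EF-1α core promoter coupled to an HTLV-1 LTR segment directs expression of copGFP followed by puromycin N-acetyltransferase. Transduced cells can therefore be tracked by green fluorescence and enriched with puromycin. The roughly 120 nt between the two reading frames is not annotated, so the element linking them is not stated. A WPRE after the marker cassette enhances transcript stability and expression. The associated publication concerns the role of ALKBH5 in acute myeloid leukemia and leukemia stem cell self-renewal, which is consistent with the stated purpose of overexpressing the wild-type enzyme.
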