Addgene plasmid #203736: PCDH-WT-ALKBH5-3xFLAG
Purpose: Overexpression of ALKBH5-WT
Depositing lab: Jianjun Chen. Depositing organization: Beckman Research Institute of the City of Hope. Publication: RNA Demethylase ALKBH5 Selectively Promotes Tumorigenesis and Cancer Stem Cell Self-Renewal in Acute Myeloid Leukemia. Shen C, Sheng Y, Zhu AC, Robinson S, Jiang X, Dong L, Chen H, Su R, Yin Z, Li W, Deng X, Chen Y, Hu YC, Weng H, Huang H, Prince E, Cogle CR, Sun M, Zhang B, Chen CW, Marcucci G, He C, Qian Z, Chen J. Cell Stem Cell. 2020 Jul 2;27(1):64-80.e9. doi: 10.1016/j.stem.2020.04.009. Epub 2020 May 12. PubMed 32402250.
Backbone
  Vector backbone: PCDH
  Vector type: Mammalian Expression, Lentiviral
  Selectable markers: Puromycin
Growth in bacteria
  Bacterial resistance: Ampicillin, 100 μg/mL
  Growth temperature: 37°C
  Growth strain: NEB Stable
  Copy number: High Copy
Gene/Insert
  Gene/Insert name: ALKBH5
  Species: H. sapiens (human)
  GenBank ID: 54890
  Entrez Gene: ALKBH5 (a.k.a. ABH5, OFOXD, OFOXD1)
  Tag / fusion protein: 3xFLAG (N terminal on insert)
  Cloning method: Restriction Enzyme; 5′ cloning site XBAI (unknown if destroyed); 3′ cloning site BAMHI (unknown if destroyed)
  Sequencing primers: 5′ TTTCTCTGGTGTGGTTCTGG; 3′ AAGTCTTAGTCTTCCCAGGATTG
Terms and licenses: Academic/Nonprofit Terms; Industry Terms: Not Available to Industry
How to cite: PCDH-WT-ALKBH5-3xFLAG was a gift from Jianjun Chen (Addgene plasmid # 203736 ; http://n2t.net/addgene:203736 ; RRID:Addgene_203736)
